Addgene plasmid #175943: pSIN-CD45
Purpose: knockout mouse CD45
Depositing lab: Dan Littman. Depositing organization: NYU Grossman School of Medicine. Publication: Niche-Selective Inhibition of Pathogenic Th17 Cells by Targeting Metabolic Redundancy. Wu L, Hollinshead KER, Hao Y, Au C, Kroehling L, Ng C, Lin WY, Li D, Silva HM, Shin J, Lafaille JJ, Possemato R, Pacold ME, Papagiannakopoulos T, Kimmelman AC, Satija R, Littman DR. Cell. 2020 Aug 6;182(3):641-654.e20. doi: 10.1016/j.cell.2020.06.014. Epub 2020 Jul 1. PubMed 32615085.
Backbone
  Vector backbone: pSIN
  Backbone size w/o insert (bp): 7099
  Vector type: Retroviral
Growth in bacteria
  Bacterial resistance: Ampicillin, 100 μg/mL
  Growth temperature: 37°C
  Growth strain: NEB Stable
  Copy number: Low Copy
Gene/Insert
  Gene/Insert name: CD45 gRNA
  gRNA/shRNA sequence: GTAGCTGGCATTTATGTAGG
  Species: M. musculus (mouse)
  Entrez Gene: Ptprc (a.k.a. B220, CD45R, Cd45, L-CA, Ly-5, Lyt-4, T200, loc)
  Cloning method: Restriction Enzyme; 5′ cloning site BBS I (destroyed during cloning); 3′ cloning site BBS I (destroyed during cloning)
  Sequencing primers: 5′ GAGGGCCTATTTCCCATGATTCC; 3′ AAAAAAGCACCGACTCGGTGC
Terms and licenses: Academic/Nonprofit Terms; Industry Terms: Not Available to Industry
How to cite: pSIN-CD45 was a gift from Dan Littman (Addgene plasmid # 175943 ; http://n2t.net/addgene:175943 ; RRID:Addgene_175943)
