[The description below was written by a language model from this plasmid's Addgene catalogue record and pLannotate feature annotations shown in this document.]
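Description:
pSIN-CD45 is a self-inactivating gammaretroviral vector that delivers a single guide RNA targeting mouse Ptprc, the gene encoding the CD45 phosphatase, for CRISPR knockout. In bacteria it is maintained through a ColE1/pUC-type origin and selected with ampicillin via the β-lactamase gene. The catalogue lists it as low copy, although the annotated origin is of the high-copy family and only a fragment of rop is detected. The sequenced record (about 7.06 kb) is slightly smaller than the stated backbone size, which is consistent with replacement of a stuffer when the guide was inserted between two BbsI sites that were destroyed during cloning.

The viral genome is transcribed in packaging cells from a CMV enhancer/promoter fused to a truncated 5′ LTR, followed by an MESV-type packaging signal and a truncated, start-codon-less gag segment that aids encapsidation. The ΔU3 3′ LTR means that after reverse transcription and integration both LTRs lack promoter activity, so expression depends on internal promoters. A human U6 Pol III promoter drives the CD45 spacer joined to the Streptococcus pyogenes Cas9 guide scaffold. Downstream, an EF-1α core promoter drives Thy1.1 (CD90.1), a surface marker useful for identifying or sorting transduced cells by antibody staining. A neomycin phosphotransferase coding sequence follows Thy1.1, but the feature table does not show how its expression is coupled.

No Cas9 gene is annotated, so the nuclease must be supplied separately, for instance by Cas9-expressing target cells. Because CD45 is an easily stained surface protein, its loss is a simple measure of editing efficiency, though the record states only that the plasmid is for knocking out mouse CD45.
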