Features (pLannotate 1.2.2; 19 found; start..end, strand, type, name):
    140..241     +  misc_feature   bom (fragment): basis of mobility region from pBR322
    427..1015    -  rep_origin     ori: high-copy-number ColE1/pMB1/pBR322/pUC origin of replication
   1186..2046    -  CDS            AmpR: β-lactamase; bla; confers resistance to ampicillin, carbenicillin, and related antibiotics
   2047..2151    -  promoter       AmpR promoter: bla
   2337..2716    +  enhancer       CMV enhancer: human cytomegalovirus immediate early enhancer
   2717..2920    +  promoter       CMV promoter: human cytomegalovirus (CMV) immediate early promoter
   2921..3096    +  LTR            5' LTR (truncated): truncated long terminal repeat from Moloney murine sarcoma virus
   3218..3492    +  misc_feature   MESV Ψ (fragment): packaging signal of murine embryonic stem cell virus
   3559..3974    +  CDS            gag (truncated): truncated Moloney murine leukemia virus (MMLV) gag gene lacking the start codon
   4021..4261    +  promoter       U6 promoter: RNA polymerase III promoter for human U6 snRNA
   4290..4365    +  misc_RNA       gRNA scaffold: guide RNA scaffold for the Streptococcus pyogenes CRISPR/Cas9 system
   4472..4683    +  promoter       EF-1α core promoter: core promoter for human elongation factor EF-1α
   4703..5188    +  CDS            Thy1.1: mouse GPI-anchored cell surface glycoprotein of the immunoglobulin superfamily This allele of Thy1 is also known as CD90.1.
   5255..6046    +  CDS            neo: KKA2_KLEPN - Also known as kan, nptII. Experimental evidence at protein level: Swiss-Prot protein existence level 1. Resistance to kanamycin, neomycin, paromomycin, ribostamycin, butirosin and gentamicin B. From Klebsiella pneumoniae.
   6059..6128    +  CDS            env (fragment): murine leukemia virus gPr80 envelope polyprotein precursor; env; proteolytically cleaved into gp70SU and p15TM subunits
   6170..6595    +  LTR            3' LTR (ΔU3): self-inactivating 3' long terminal repeat (LTR) from Moloney murine leukemia virus
   6664..6704    +  CDS            rop (fragment): Rop protein, which maintains plasmids at low copy number; rop
   6806..6844    +  misc_feature   bom (fragment): basis of mobility region from pBR322
   6861..134     +  promoter       SV40 promoter (across the origin): SV40 enhancer and early promoter
>Addgene plasmid #175943 | pSIN-CD45 | addgene full sequence | sequence record 348096 | Addgene NGS Result
CGCCCAGTTCCGCCCATTCTCCGCCCCATGGCTGACTAATTTTTTTTATTTATGCAGAGGCCGAGGCCGC
CTCGGCCTCTGAGCTATTCCAGAAGTAGTGAGGAGGCTTTTTTGGAGGCCTAGGCTTTTGCAAAAAGCTT
ACTGGCTTAACTATGCGGCATCAGAGCAGATTGTACTGAGAGTGCACCATATGCGGTGTGAAATACCGCA
CAGATGCGTAAGGAGAAAATACCGCATCAGGCGCTCTTCCGCTTCCTCGCTCACTGACTCGCTGCGCTCG
GTCGTTCGGCTGCGGCGAGCGGTATCAGCTCACTCAAAGGCGGTAATACGGTTATCCACAGAATCAGGGG
ATAACGCAGGAAAGAACATGTGAGCAAAAGGCCAGCAAAAGGCCAGGAACCGTAAAAAGGCCGCGTTGCT
GGCGTTTTTCCATAGGCTCCGCCCCCCTGACGAGCATCACAAAAATCGACGCTCAAGTCAGAGGTGGCGA
AACCCGACAGGACTATAAAGATACCAGGCGTTTCCCCCTGGAAGCTCCCTCGTGCGCTCTCCTGTTCCGA
CCCTGCCGCTTACCGGATACCTGTCCGCCTTTCTCCCTTCGGGAAGCGTGGCGCTTTCTCATAGCTCACG
CTGTAGGTATCTCAGTTCGGTGTAGGTCGTTCGCTCCAAGCTGGGCTGTGTGCACGAACCCCCCGTTCAG
CCCGACCGCTGCGCCTTATCCGGTAACTATCGTCTTGAGTCCAACCCGGTAAGACACGACTTATCGCCAC
TGGCAGCAGCCACTGGTAACAGGATTAGCAGAGCGAGGTATGTAGGCGGTGCTACAGAGTTCTTGAAGTG
GTGGCCTAACTACGGCTACACTAGAAGGACAGTATTTGGTATCTGCGCTCTGCTGAAGCCAGTTACCTTC
GGAAAAAGAGTTGGTAGCTCTTGATCCGGCAAACAAACCACCGCTGGTAGCGGTGGTTTTTTTGTTTGCA
AGCAGCAGATTACGCGCAGAAAAAAAGGATCTCAAGAAGATCCTTTGATCTTTTCTACGGGGTCTGACGC
TCAGTGGAACGAAAACTCACGTTAAGGGATTTTGGTCATGAGATTATCAAAAAGGATCTTCACCTAGATC
CTTTTAAATTAAAAATGAAGTTTTAAATCAATCTAAAGTATATATGAGTAAACTTGGTCTGACAGTTACC
AATGCTTAATCAGTGAGGCACCTATCTCAGCGATCTGTCTATTTCGTTCATCCATAGTTGCCTGACTCCC
CGTCGTGTAGATAACTACGATACGGGAGGGCTTACCATCTGGCCCCAGTGCTGCAATGATACCGCGAGAC
CCACGCTCACCGGCTCCAGATTTATCAGCAATAAACCAGCCAGCCGGAAGGGCCGAGCGCAGAAGTGGTC
CTGCAACTTTATCCGCCTCCATCCAGTCTATTAATTGTTGCCGGGAAGCTAGAGTAAGTAGTTCGCCAGT
TAATAGTTTGCGCAACGTTGTTGCCATTGCTGCAGGCATCGTGGTGTCACGCTCGTCGTTTGGTATGGCT
TCATTCAGCTCCGGTTCCCAACGATCAAGGCGAGTTACATGATCCCCCATGTTGTGCAAAAAAGCGGTTA
GCTCCTTCGGTCCTCCGATCGTTGTCAGAAGTAAGTTGGCCGCAGTGTTATCACTCATGGTTATGGCAGC
ACTGCATAATTCTCTTACTGTCATGCCATCCGTAAGATGCTTTTCTGTGACTGGTGAGTACTCAACCAAG
TCATTCTGAGAATAGTGTATGCGGCGACCGAGTTGCTCTTGCCCGGCGTCAACACGGGATAATACCGCGC
CACATAGCAGAACTTTAAAAGTGCTCATCATTGGAAAACGTTCTTCGGGGCGAAAACTCTCAAGGATCTT
ACCGCTGTTGAGATCCAGTTCGATGTAACCCACTCGTGCACCCAACTGATCTTCAGCATCTTTTACTTTC
ACCAGCGTTTCTGGGTGAGCAAAAACAGGAAGGCAAAATGCCGCAAAAAAGGGAATAAGGGCGACACGGA
AATGTTGAATACTCATACTCTTCCTTTTTCAATATTATTGAAGCATTTATCAGGGTTATTGTCTCATGAG
CGGATACATATTTGAATGTATTTAGAAAAATAAACAAATAGGGGTTCCGCGCACATTTCCCCGAAAAGTG
CCACCTGACGTCTAAGAAACCATTATTATCATGACATTAACCTATAAAAATAGGCGTATCACGAGGCCCT
TTCGTGTTCAAGAATTAGCTTGGCCATTGCATACGTTGTATCCATATCATAATATGTACATTTATATTGG
CTCATGTCCAACATTACCGCCATGTTGACATTGATTATTGACTAGTTATTAATAGTAATCAATTACGGGG
TCATTAGTTCATAGCCCATATATGGAGTTCCGCGTTACATAACTTACGGTAAATGGCCCGCCTGGCTGAC
CGCCCAACGACCCCCGCCCATTGACGTCAATAATGACGTATGTTCCCATAGTAACGCCAATAGGGACTTT
CCATTGACGTCAATGGGTGGAGTATTTACGGTAAACTGCCCACTTGGCAGTACATCAAGTGTATCATATG
CCAAGTACGCCCCCTATTGACGTCAATGACGGTAAATGGCCCGCCTGGCATTATGCCCAGTACATGACCT
TATGGGACTTTCCTACTTGGCAGTACATCTACGTATTAGTCATCGCTATTACCATGGTGATGCGGTTTTG
GCAGTACATCAATGGGCGTGGATAGCGGTTTGACTCACGGGGATTTCCAAGTCTCCACCCCATTGACGTC
AATGGGAGTTTGTTTTGGCACCAAAATCAACGGGACTTTCCAAAATGTCGTAACAACTCCGCCCCATTGA
CGCAAATGGGCGGTAGGCGTGTACGGTGGGAGGTCTATATAAGCAGAGCTCAATAAAAGAGCCCACAACC
CCTCACTCGGCGCGCCAGTCCTCCGATAGACTGCGTCGCCCGGGTACCCGTATTCCCAATAAAGCCTCTT
GCTGTTTGCATCCGAATCGTGGTCTCGCTGTTCCTTGGGAGGGTCTCCTCTGAGTGATTGACTACCCACG
ACGGGGGTCTTTCATTTGGGGGCTCGTCCGGGATTTGGAGACCCCTGCCCAGGGACCACCGACCCACCAC
CGGGAGGTAAGCTGGCCAGCAACTTATCTGTGTCTGTCCGATTGTCTAGTGTCTATGTTTGATGTTATGC
GCCTGCGTCTGTACTAGTTAGCTAACTAGCTCTGTATCTGGCGGACCCGTGGTGGAACTGACGAGTTCTG
AACACCCGGCCGCAACCCTGGGAGACGTCCCAGGGACTTTGGGGGCCGTTTTTGTGGCCCGACCTGAGGA
AGGGAGTCGATGTGGAATCCGACCCCGTCAGGATATGTGGTTCTGGTAGGAGACGAGAACCTAAAACAGT
TCCCGCCTCCGTCTGAATTTTTGCTTTCGGTTTGGAACCGAAGCCGCGCGTCTTGTCTGCTGCAGCGCTG
CAGCATCGTTCTGTGTTGTCTCTGTCTGACTGTGTTTCTGTATTTGTCTGAAAATTAGGGCCAGACTGTT
ACCACTCCCTTAAGTTTGACCTTAGGTCACTGGAAAGATGTCGAGCGGATCGCTCACAACCAGTCGGTAG
ATGTCAAGAAGAGACGTTGGTTACCTTCTGCTCTGCAGAATGGCCAACCTTTAACGTCGGATGGCCGCGA
GACGGCACCTTTAACCGAGACCTCATCACCCAGGTTAAGATCAAGGTCTTTTCACCTGGCCCGCATGGAC
ACCCAGACCAGGTCCCCTACATCGTGACCTGGGAAGCCTTGGCTTTTGACCCCCCTCCCTGGGTCAAGCC
CTTTGTACACCCTAAGCCTCCGCCTCCTCTTCCTCCATCCGCCCCGTCTCTCCCCCTTGAACCTCCTCGT
TCGACCCCGCCTCGATCCTCCCTTTATCCAGCCCTCACTCCTTCTCTAGGCGCCGGAATTGAAGATCTTT
AATTAACGATCTATCGATTCTAGATCTAGAGAGGGCCTATTTCCCATGATTCCTTCATATTTGCATATAC
GATACAAGGCTGTTAGAGAGATAATTAGAATTAATTTGACTGTAAACACAAAGATATTAGTACAAAATAC
GTGACGTAGAAAGTAATAATTTCTTGGGTAGTTTGCAGTTTTAAAATTATGTTTTAAAATGGACTATCAT
ATGCTTACCGTAACTTGAAAGTATTTCGATTTCTTGGCTTTATATATCTTGTGGAAAGGACGAAACACCG
TAGCTGGCATTTATGTAGGGTTTTAGAGCTAGAAATAGCAAGTTAAAATAAGGCTAGTCCGTTATCAACT
TGAAAAAGTGGCACCGAGTCGGTGCTTTTTTGAATTTAGATCTTGAGACAAGGTGCCGGGCCGGGAATTC
GGCGAATTGGGCCCGACGTCGCATGCTCCCGGCCCCTCGAGTGGCTCCGGTGCCCGTCAGTGGGCAGAGC
GCACATCGCCCACAGTCCCCGAGAAGTTGGGGGGAGGGGTCGGCAATTGAACCGGTGCCTAGAGAAGGTG
GCGCGGGGTAAACTGGGAAAGTGATGTCGTGTACTGGCTCCGCCTTTTTCCCGAGGGTGGGGGAGAACCG
TATATAAGTGCAGTAGTCGCCGTGAACGTTCTTTTTCGCAACGGGTTTGCCGCCAGAACACAGGTGTCGT
GACGCGGCCACCATGAACCCAGCCATCAGCGTCGCTCTCCTGCTCTCAGTCTTGCAGGTGTCCCGAGGGC
AGAAGGTGACCAGCCTGACAGCCTGCCTGGTGAACCAAAACCTTCGCCTGGACTGCCGCCATGAGAATAA
CACCAAGGATAACTCCATCCAGCATGAGTTCAGCCTGACCCGAGAGAAGAGGAAGCACGTGCTCTCAGGC
ACCCTCGGGATACCCGAGCACACGTACCGCTCCCGCGTCACCCTCTCCAACCAGCCCTATATCAAGGTCC
TTACCCTAGCCAACTTCACCACCAAGGATGAGGGCGACTACTTTTGTGAGCTTCGAGTCTCGGGCGCGAA
TCCCATGAGCTCCAATAAAAGTATCAGTGTGTATAGAGACAAACTGGTCAAGTGTGGCGGCATAAGCCTG
CTGGTTCAGAACACATCCTGGATGCTGCTGCTGCTGCTTTCCCTCTCCCTCCTCCAAGCCCTGGACTTCA
TTTCTCTGGGCAGCGGCGCCACCAACTTCAGCCTGCTGAAGCAGGCCGGCGACGTGGAGGAGAACCCCGG
CCCCATGATTGAACAAGATGGATTGCACGCAGGTTCTCCGGCCGCTTGGGTGGAGAGGCTATTCGGCTAT
GACTGGGCACAACAGACAATCGGCTGCTCTGATGCCGCCGTGTTCCGGCTGTCAGCGCAGGGGCGCCCGG
TTCTTTTTGTCAAGACCGACCTGTCCGGTGCCCTGAATGAACTGCAGGACGAGGCAGCGCGGCTATCGTG
GCTGGCCACGACGGGCGTTCCTTGCGCAGCTGTGCTCGACGTTGTCACTGAAGCGGGAAGGGACTGGCTG
CTATTGGGCGAAGTGCCGGGGCAGGATCTCCTGTCATCTCACCTTGCTCCTGCCGAGAAAGTATCCATCA
TGGCTGATGCAATGCGGCGGCTGCATACGCTTGATCCGGCTACCTGCCCATTCGACCACCAAGCGAAACA
TCGCATCGAGCGAGCACGTACTCGGATGGAAGCCGGTCTTGTCGATCAGGATGATCTGGACGAAGAGCAT
CAGGGGCTCGCGCCAGCCGAACTGTTCGCCAGGCTCAAGGCGCGCATGCCCGACGGCGAGGATCTCGTCG
TGACCCATGGCGATGCCTGCTTGCCGAATATCATGGTGGAAAATGGCCGCTTTTCTGGATTCATCGACTG
TGGCCGGCTGGGTGTGGCGGACCGCTATCAGGACATAGCGTTGGCTACCCGTGATATTGCTGAAGAGCTT
GGCGGCGAATGGGCTGACCGCTTCCTCGTGCTTTACGGTATCGCCGCTCCCGATTCGCAGCGCATCGCCT
TCTATCGCCTTCTTGACGAGTTCTTCTGATTAGATATCATCAGTGGTCCAGGCTCTAGTTTTGACTCAAC
AATATCACCAGCTGAAGCCTATAGAGTACGAGCCATAGATAAAATAAAAGATTTTATTTAGTCTCCAGAA
AAAGGGGGGAATGAAAGACCCCACCTGTAGGTTTGGCAAGCTAGCTTAAGTAACGCCATTTTGCAAGGCA
TGGAAAAATACATAACTGAGAATAGAGAAGTTCAGATCAAGGTCAGGAACAGATGGAACAGGGTCGACCC
TAGAGAACCATCAGATGTTTCCAGGGTGCCCCAAGGACCTGAAATGACCCTGTGCCTTATTTGAACTAAC
CAATCAGTTCGCTTCTCGCTTCTGTTCGCGCGCTTCTGCTCCCCGAGCTCAATAAAAGAGCCCACAACCC
CTCACTCGGGGCGCCAGTCCTCCGATTGACTGAGTCGCCCGGGTACCCGTGTATCCAATAAACCCTCTTG
CAGTTGCATCCGACTTGTGGTCTCGCTGTTCCTTGGGAGGGTCTCCTCTGAGTGATTGACTACCCGTCAG
CGGGGGTCTTTCATTTGGGGGCTCGTCCGGGATCGGGAGACCCCTGCCCAGGGACCACCGACCCACCACC
GGGAGGTAAGCTGGCTGCCTCGCGCGTTTCGGTGATGACGGTGAAAACCTCTGACACATGCAGCTCCCGG
AGACGGTCACAGCTTGTCTGTAAGCGGATGCCGGGAGCAGACAAGCCCGTCAGGGCGCGTCAGCGGGTGT
TGGCGGGTGTCGGGGCGCAGCCATGACCCAGTCACGTAGCGATAGCGGAGTGTAGATCCGGCTGTGGAAT
GTGTGTCAGTTAGGGTGTGGAAAGTCCCCAGGCTCCCCAGCAGGCAGAAGTATGCAAAGCATGCATCTCA
ATTAGTCAGCAACCAGGTGTGGAAAGTCCCCAGGCTCCCCAGCAGGCAGAAGTATGCAAAGCATGCATCT
CAATTAGTCAGCAACCATAGTCCCGCCCCTAACTCCGCCCATCCCGCCCCTAACTC
