>Addgene plasmid #175943 | pSIN-CD45 | depositor partial sequence | sequence record 341029 | guide RNA encoding sequence inserted into the pSIN vector
GTAGCTGGCATTTATGTAGG
